>Addgene plasmid #31474 | GW1-Mito-pHRed | addgene full sequence | sequence record 200452 | Addgene NGS Result
AAGCTTCCCGGCCACAGCAATCGATCCATGACACAACCAGTGACAAGCAGTCCCCCAGTGAAACCGCATC
CGCATCCGAGTCCGATACCGATAAAGATTCTGAATCGGAGTGAGTGCCGCGTCCGAGAGCGTTCCCTGTC
CACGTCCACCATCGGCGGAGCAGGTGTGCCTGAGGCCTCTAGACCACCATGAGCGTGCTGACACCATTGT
TGCTCAGAGGCCTCACTGGTTCAGCCAGGCGGCTGCCAGTCCCAAGAGCTAAGATCCATAGTCTGGGAGA
TCCAATGTCAGTTCTCACTCCCCTTTTGCTTAGGGGACTGACCGGAAGCGCTCGGCGGTTGCCTGTCCCA
CGCGCCAAGATTCACTCCCTGGGCGACCCTATGAGTGTCCTTACTCCTCTTTTGCTGAGAGGCTTGACAG
GGAGCGCTCGGAGGCTCCCAGTGCCTCGCGCAAAGATCCATTCTCTCGGAGATCCCATGTCCGTCCTCAC
TCCTCTGCTGCTGCGCGGGCTTACAGGTTCCGCTCGCCGCCTGCCTGTTCCTCGGGCAAAGATACACAGT
CTGGGCGATCCTCACCGGCGCTATCTCATGGGCGGTGCAAGCGGCGGCGCAAGCGGTGGTATGGTTTCCG
TTATCGCAAAGCAAATGACCTATAAAGTTTATATGTCTGGCACCGTTAACGGCCACTACTTCGAGGTTGA
AGGTGACGGCAAGGGCAAGCCTTACGAGGGCGAGCAGACCGTTAAGCTGACCGTTACCAAAGGCGGCCCA
CTGCCTTTCGCCTGGGATATCCTGTCCCCTCAGCTCCAATACGGCTCCATCCCTTTCACCAAATACCCCG
AGGACATCCCTGACTACTTTAAGCAGAGCTTCCCAGAGGGCTACACCTGGGAGCGCTCTATGAACTTCGA
GGACGGCGCAGTTTGTACCGTTTCCAACGACAGCTCCATCCAGGGTAACTGCTTCATCTACAACGTTAAG
ATTTCCGGCGAGAACTTCCCACCTAACGGCCCAGTTATGCAGAAGAAAACCCAAGGCTGGGAGCCCAGCA
CCGAACGCCTGTTTGCCCGCGACGGTATGCTGATTGGTAACGATTATATGGCCCTGAAACTGGAAGGCGG
CGGTCACTACCTGTGCGAGTTCAAGAGCACTTACAAGGCTAAAAAGCCTGTTCGCATGCCTGGCCGCCAC
GAAATCGACCGCAAGCTGGATGTTACCTCTCACAACCGCGACTACACCAGCGTTGAGCAGTGTGAAATCT
CTATCGCCCGCCACTCTCTGCTGGGTTGAGCTAGCTGAGTCGACGAATTCATTGATCATAATCAGCCATA
CCACATTTGTAGAGGTTTTACTTGCTTTAAAAAACCTCCCACACCTCCCCCTGAACCTGAAACATAAAAT
GAATGCAATTGTTGTTGTTAACTTGTTTATTGCAGCTTATAATGGTTACAAATAAAGCAATAGCATCACA
AATTTCACAAATAAAGCATTTTTTTCACTGCATTCTAGTTGTGGTTTGTCCAAACTCATCAATGTATCTT
ATCATGTCTGGATCCGTACCGAGCTCGCGTAATCATGTCATAGCTGTTTCCTGTGTGAAATTGTTATCCG
CTCACAATTCCACACAACATACGAGCCGGAAGCATAAAGTGTAAAGCCTGGGGTGCCTAATGAGTGAGCT
AACTACATTAATTGCGTTGCGCTCACTGCCCGCTTTCCAGTCGGGAAACCTGTCGTGCCAGCTGCATTAA
TGAATCGGCCAACGCGCGGGGAGAGGCGGTTTGCGTATTGGGCGCTCTTCCGCTTCCTCGCTCACTGACT
CGCTGCGCTCGGTCGTTCGGCTGCGGCGAGCGGTATCAGCTCACTCAAAGGCGGTAATACGGTTATCCAC
AGAATCAGGGGATAACGCAGGAAAGAACATGTGAGCAAAAGGCCAGCAAAAGGCCAGGAACCGTAAAAAG
GCCGCGTTGCTGGCGTTTTTCCATAGGCTCCGCCCCCCTGACGAGCATCACAAAAATCGACGCTCAAGTC
AGAGGTGGCGAAACCCGACAGGACTATAAAGATACCAGGCGTTTCCCCCTGGAAGCTCCCTCGTGCGCTC
TCCTGTTCCGACCCTGCCGCTTACCGGATACCTGTCCGCCTTTCTCCCTTCGGGAAGCGTGGCGCTTTCT
CATAGCTCACGCTGTAGGTATCTCAGTTCGGTGTAGGTCGTTCGCTCCAAGCTGGGCTGTGTGCACGAAC
CCCCCGTTCAGCCCGACCGCTGCGCCTTATCCGGTAACTATCGTCTTGAGTCCAACCCGGTAAGACACGA
CTTATCGCCACTGGCAGCAGCCACTGGTAACAGGATTAGCAGAGCGAGGTATGTAGGCGGTGCTACAGAG
TTCTTGAAGTGGTGGCCTAACTACGGCTACACTAGAAGAACAGTATTTGGTATCTGCGCTCTGCTGAAGC
CAGTTACCTTCGGAAAAAGAGTTGGTAGCTCTTGATCCGGCAAACAAACCACCGCTGGTAGCGGTGGTTT
TTTTGTTTGCAAGCAGCAGATTACGCGCAGAAAAAAAGGATCTCAAGAAGATCCTTTGATCTTTTCTACG
GGGTCTGACGCTCAGTGGAACGAAAACTCACGTTAAGGGATTTTGGTCATGAGATTATCAAAAAGGATCT
TCACCTAGATCCTTTTAAATTAAAAATGAAGTTTTAAATCAATCTAAAGTATATATGAGTAAACTTGGTC
TGACAGTTACCAATGCTTAATCAGTGAGGCACCTATCTCAGCGATCTGTCTATTTCGTTCATCCATAGTT
GCCTGACTCCCCGTCGTGTAGATAACTACGATACGGGAGGGCTTACCATCTGGCCCCAGTGCTGCAATGA
TACCGCGAGACCCACGCTCACCGGCTCCAGATTTATCAGCAATAAACCAGCCAGCCGGAAGGGCCGAGCG
CAGAAGTGGTCCTGCAACTTTATCCGCCTCCATCCAGTCTATTAATTGTTGCCGGGAAGCTAGAGTAAGT
AGTTCGCCAGTTAATAGTTTGCGCAACGTTGTTGCCATTGCTACAGGCATCGTGGTGTCACGCTCGTCGT
TTGGTATGGCTTCATTCAGCTCCGGTTCCCAACGATCAAGGCGAGTTACATGATCCCCCATGTTGTGCAA
AAAAGCGGTTAGCTCCTTCGGTCCTCCGATCGTTGTCAGAAGTAAGTTGGCCGCAGTGTTATCACTCATG
GTTATGGCAGCACTGCATAATTCTCTTACTGTCATGCCATCCGTAAGATGCTTTTCTGTGACTGGTGAGT
ACTCAACCAAGTCATTCTGAGAATAGTGTATGCGGCGACCGAGTTGCTCTTGCCCGGCGTCAATACGGGA
TAATACCGCGCCACATAGCAGAACTTTAAAAGTGCTCATCATTGGAAAACGTTCTTCGGGGCGAAAACTC
TCAAGGATCTTACCGCTGTTGAGATCCAGTTCGATGTAACCCACTCGTGCACCCAACTGATCTTCAGCAT
CTTTTACTTTCACCAGCGTTTCTGGGTGAGCAAAAACAGGAAGGCAAAATGCCGCAAAAAAGGGAATAAG
GGCGACACGGAAATGTTGAATACTCATACTCTTCCTTTTTCAATAAGCGGCCGCGGCCATGCCGGCCACT
AGTCTCGAGGGCC
[37 nt withheld, positions 3654-3690]
AGATTGTATAAGCAAATATTTAAATTGTAAGCGTTAATATTTTGTTAAAATTCGCGTTAAATTTTTGTTA
AATCAGCTCATTTTTTAACCAATAGGCCGAAATCGGCAAAATCCCTTATAAATCAAAAGAATAGACCGAG
ATAGGGT
[37 nt withheld, positions 3838-3874]
AAAGAACGTGGACTCCAACGTCAAAGG
[49 nt withheld, positions 3902-3950]
T
[91 nt withheld, positions 3952-4042]
G
[124 nt withheld, positions 4044-4167]
GGGGATCCCTCGAGTTATTATTGAAGCATTTATCAGGGTTATTGTCTCATGAGCGGATACATATTTGAAT
GTATTTAGAAAAATAAACAAATAGGGGTTCCGCGCACATTTCCCCGAAAAGTGCCACCTGACGTCTAAGA
AACCATTATTATCATGACATTAACCTATAAAAATAGGCGTATCACGAGGCCCTTTCGTCTCGCGCGTTTC
GGTGATGACGGTGAAAACCTCTGACACATGCAGCTCCCGGAGACGGTCACAGCTTGTCTGTAAGCGGATG
CCGGGAGCAGACAAGCCCGTCAGGGCGCGTCAGCGGGTGTTGGCGGGTGTCGGGGCTGGCTTAACTATGC
GGCATCAGAGCAGATTGTACTGAGAGTGCACCATATGAAGACGTCGCCTCCTCACTACTTCTGGAATAGC
TCAGAGGCCGAGGCGGCCTCGGCCTCTGCATAAATAAAAAAAATTAGTCAGGGCGCCATTCGCCATTCAG
GCTGCGCAACTGTTGGGAAGGGCGATCGGTGCGGGCCTCTTCGCTATTACGCCAGCTGGCGAAAGGGGGA
TGTGCTGCAAGGCGATTAAGTTGGGTAACGCCAGGGTTTTCCCAGTCACGACGTTGTAAAACGACGGCCA
GTGCCCGTGTCAAGGACGGTGACTGCAGTGAATAATAAAATGTGTGTTTGTCCGAAATACGCGTTTTGAG
ATTTCTGTCGCCGACTAAATTCATGTCGCGCGATAGTGGTGTTTATCGCCGATAGAGATGGCGATATTGG
AAAAATCGATATTTGAAAATATGGCATATTGAAAATGTCGCCGATGTGAGTTTCTGTGTAACTGATATCG
CCATTTTTCCAAAAGTGATTTTTGGGCATACGCGATATCTGGCGATAGCGCTTATATCGTTTACGGGGGA
TGGCGATAGACGACTTTGGTGACTTGGGCGATTCTGTGTGTCGCAAATATCGCAGTTTCGATATAGGTGA
CAGACGATATGAGGCTATATCGCCGATAGAGGCGACATCAAGCTGGCACATGGCCAATGCATATCGATCT
ATACATTGAATCAATATTGGCCATTAGCCATATTATTCATTGGTTATATAGCATAAATCAATATTGGCTA
TTGGCCATTGCATACGTTGTATCCATATCATAATATGTACATTTATATTGGCTCATGTCCAACATTACCG
CCATGTTGACATTGATTATTGACTAGTTATTAATAGTAATCAATTACGGGGTCATTAGTTCATAGCCCAT
ATATGGAGTTCCGCGTTACATAACTTACGGTAAATGGCCCGCCTGGCTGACCGCCCAACGACCCCCGCCC
ATTGACGTCAATAATGACGTATGTTCCCATAGTAACGCCAATAGGGACTTTCCATTGACGTCAATGGGTG
GAGTATTTACGGTAAACTGCCCACTTGGCAGTACATCAAGTGTATCATATGCCAAGTACGCCCCCTATTG
ACGTCAATGACGGTAAATGGCCCGCCTGGCATTATGCCCAGTACATGACCTTATGGGACTTTCCTACTTG
GCAGTACATCTACGTATTAGTCATCGCTATTACCATGGTGATGCGGTTTTGGCAGTACATCAATGGGCGT
GGATAGCGGTTTGACTCACGGGGATTTCCAAGTCTCCACCCCATTGACGTCAATGGGAGTTTGTTTTGGC
ACCAAAATCAACGGGACTTTCCAAAATGTCGTAACAACTCCGCCCCATTGACGCAAATGGGCGGTAGGCG
TGTACGGTGGGAGGTCTATATAAGCAGAGCTCGTTTAGTGAACCGTCAGATCGCCTGGAGACGCCATCCA
CGCTGTTTTGACCTCCATAGAAGACACCGGGACCGATCCAGCCTCCGCGGCCGGGAACGGTGCATTGGAA
CGCGGATTCCCCGTGCCAAGAGTGACGTAAGTACCGCCTATAGAGTCTATAGGCCCACCCCCTTGGCTTC
TTATGCATGCTATACTGTTTTTGGCTTGGGGTCTATACACCCCCGCTTCCTCATGTTATAGGTGATGGTA
TAGCTTAGCCTATAGGTGTGGGTTATTGACCATTATTGACCACTCCCCTATTGGTGACGATACTTTCCAT
TACTAATCCATAACATGGCTCTTTGCCACAACTCTCTTTATTGGCTATATGCCAATACACTGTCCTTCAG
AGACTGACACGGACTCTGTATTTTTACAGGATGGGGTCTCATTTATTATTTACAAATTCACATATACAAC
ACCACCGTCCCCAGTGCCCGCAGTTTTTATTAAACATAACGTGGGATCTCCACGCGAATCTCGGGTACGT
GTTCCGGACATGGGCTCTTCTCCGGTAGCGGCGGAGCTTCTACATCCGAGCCCTGCTCCCATGCCTCCAG
CGACTCATGGTCGCTCGGCAGCTCCTTGCTCCTAACAGTGGAGGCCAGACTTAGGCACAGCACGATGCCC
ACCACCACCAGTGTGCCGCACAAGGCCGTGGCGGTAGGGTATGTGTCTGAAAATGAGCTCGGGGAGCGGG
CTTGCACCGCTGACGCATTTGGAAGACTTAAGGCAGCGGCAGAAGAAGATGCAGGCAGCTGAGTTGTTGT
GTTCTGATAAGAGTCAGAGGTAACTCCCGTTGCGGTGCTGTTAACGGTGGAGGGCAGTGTAGTCTGAGCA
GTACTCGTTGCTGCCGCGCGCGCCACCAGACATAATAGCTGACAGACTAACAGACTGTTCCTTTCCATGG
GTCTTTTCTGCAGTCACCGTCCTTGACACG
Features (pLannotate 1.2.2; 20 found; start..end, strand, type, name):
    189..275     +  CDS            COX8A (fragment): COX8A_HUMAN - Also known as COX8, COX8L. Experimental evidence at protein level: Swiss-Prot protein existence level 1. Component of the cytochrome c oxidase, the last enzyme in the mitochondrial electron transport chain which drives oxidative phosphorylation. The respiratory chain contains 3 multisubunit complexes succinate dehydrogenase (complex II, CII), ubiquinol- cytochrome c oxidoreductase (cytochrome b-c1 complex, complex III, CIII) and cytochrome c oxidase (complex IV, CIV), that cooperate to transfer electrons derived from NADH and succinate to molecular oxygen, creating an electrochem
    621..1289    +  CDS            pHRed: red fluorescent protein that serves as a ratiometric pH sensor (Tantama et al., 2011) contains an A213S mutation relative to the parental mKeima protein
   1313..1397    +  CDS            large T antigen (fragment): large T antigen from SV40 (simian virus 40)
   1420..1554    +  polyA_signal   SV40 poly(A) signal: SV40 polyadenylation signal
   1601..1617    -  protein_bind   lac operator: The lac repressor binds to the lac operator to inhibit transcription in E. coli. This inhibition can be relieved by adding lactose or isopropyl-β-D-thiogalactopyranoside (IPTG). lac repressor encoded by lacI
   1625..1655    -  promoter       lac promoter: promoter for the E. coli lac operon
   1703..1795    -  CDS            lacI (fragment): lac repressor; lacI; The lac repressor binds to the lac operator to inhibit transcription in E. coli. This inhibition can be relieved by adding lactose or isopropyl-β-D-thiogalactopyranoside (IPTG).
   1978..2566    -  rep_origin     ori: high-copy-number ColE1/pMB1/pBR322/pUC origin of replication
   2737..3597    -  CDS            AmpR: β-lactamase; bla; confers resistance to ampicillin, carbenicillin, and related antibiotics
   3598..3615    -  promoter       AmpR promoter (fragment): bla
   3739..4167    -  rep_origin     f1 ori (sequence partly withheld): f1 bacteriophage origin of replication; arrow indicates direction of (+) strand synthesis
   4183..4271    -  promoter       AmpR promoter (fragment): bla
   4366..4401    +  CDS            rop (fragment): Rop protein, which maintains plasmids at low copy number; rop
   4503..4554    +  misc_feature   bom (fragment): basis of mobility region from pBR322
   4563..4638    -  rep_origin     SV40 ori (fragment): SV40 origin of replication
   4646..4800    -  CDS            lacZα (fragment): LacZα fragment of β-galactosidase; lacZ fragment
   4821..5198    -  CDS            UL127: UL127_HCMVA - Protein predicted: Swiss-Prot protein existence level 4. From Human cytomegalovirus (strain AD169) (HHV-5) (Human herpesvirus 5).
   5365..5744    +  enhancer       CMV enhancer: human cytomegalovirus immediate early enhancer
   5745..5948    +  promoter       CMV promoter: human cytomegalovirus (CMV) immediate early promoter
   6084..6910    +  intron         CMV intron A: human cytomegalovirus intron A (Chapman et al., 1991)
