[The description below was written by a language model from this plasmid's Addgene catalogue record and pLannotate feature annotations shown in this document.]
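Description:
GW1-Mito-pHRed is a mammalian expression plasmid built on the GW1 backbone that directs a genetically encoded red fluorescent pH sensor, pHRed, to mitochondria. The sequenced record is about 6.9 kb. It is propagated in E. coli using a high-copy ColE1/pUC-type origin and selected through the β-lactamase (AmpR) gene conferring ampicillin resistance. An f1 phage origin is also present. The annotation also picks up several short backbone remnants (fragments of lacI, lacZα, rop, bom, an SV40 origin and a lac promoter/operator), which appear to be vestigial rather than functional parts of the design.

The expression cassette wraps around the plasmid's numbering origin. The human cytomegalovirus immediate-early enhancer and promoter, followed by CMV intron A, which commonly boosts transcript processing and expression, sit at the end of the record and read into the coding region at its start. The insert is a synthetic fusion of roughly 1.1 kb in which pHRed carries an N-terminal tag described in the catalogue as four copies of the Cox8 targeting sequence. This sequence derives from human cytochrome c oxidase subunit 8A and acts as a mitochondrial import signal. The automated annotation labels only one COX8A fragment, but the space between it and the pHRed coding sequence is consistent with additional repeats. pHRed is a derivative of mKeima with an A213S substitution and works as a ratiometric pH indicator. An SV40 polyadenylation signal, preceded by a small SV40 large T antigen fragment, terminates the transcript. The construct is intended for transfection into mammalian cells to image mitochondrial pH in live cells.
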