Addgene plasmid #31474: GW1-Mito-pHRed
Depositing lab: Gary Yellen. Depositing organization: Harvard Medical School. Publication: Imaging Intracellular pH in Live Cells with a Genetically Encoded Red Fluorescent Protein Sensor. Tantama M, Hung YP, Yellen G. J Am Chem Soc. 2011 Jul 6. 133(26):10034-7. 10.1021/ja202902d PubMed 21631110.
Backbone
  Vector backbone: GW1
  Backbone manufacturer: British Biotechnology
  Backbone size w/o insert (bp): 5300
  Vector type: Mammalian Expression
Growth in bacteria
  Bacterial resistance: Ampicillin, 100 μg/mL
  Growth temperature: 37°C
  Growth strain: DH5alpha
  Copy number: Unknown
Gene/Insert
  Gene/Insert name: Cox8-tagged pHRed
  Species: Synthetic
  Insert size (bp): 1100
  Tag / fusion protein: 4xCox8 (N terminal on insert)
  Cloning method: Restriction Enzyme; 5′ cloning site XbaI (not destroyed); 3′ cloning site NheI (not destroyed)
  Sequencing primers: 5′ CACAGCAATCGATCCATG
Terms and licenses: Academic/Nonprofit Terms; Industry Terms: Not Available to Industry
How to cite: GW1-Mito-pHRed was a gift from Gary Yellen (Addgene plasmid # 31474 ; http://n2t.net/addgene:31474 ; RRID:Addgene_31474)
