>Addgene plasmid #31474 | GW1-Mito-pHRed | addgene partial sequence | sequence record 117529 | Gw-N 5'-CTTAGGCACAGCACGATGC-3'
GTGGCGGTAGGGTATGTGTCTGAAAATGAGCTCGGGGAGCGGGCTTGCACCGCTGACGCATTTGGAAGAC
TTAAGGCAGCGGCAGAAGAAGATGCAGGCAGCTGAGTTGTTGTGTTCTGATAAGAGTCAGAGGTAACTCC
CGTTGCGGTGCTGTTAACGGTGGAGGGCAGTGTAGTCTGAGCAGTACTCGTTGCTGCCGCGCGCGCCACC
AGACATAATAGCTGACAGACTAACAGACTGTTCCTTTCCATGGGTCTTTTCTGCAGTCACCGTCCTTGAC
ACGAAGCTTCCCGGCCACAGCAATCGATCCATGACACAACCAGTGACAAGCAGTCCCCCAGTGAAACCGC
ATCCGCATCCGAGTCCGATACCGATAAAGATTCTGAATCGGAGTGAGTGCCGCGTCCGAGAGCGTTCCCT
GTCCACGTCCACCATCGGCGGAGCAGGTGTGCCTGAGGCCTCTAGACCACCATGAGCGTGCTGACACCAT
TGTTGCTCAGAGGCCTCACTGGTTCAGCCAGGCGGCTGCCAGTCCCAAGAGCTAAGATCCATAGTCTGGG
AGATCCAATGTCAGTTCTCACTCCCCTTTTGCTTAGGGGACTGACCGGAAGCGCTCGGCGGTTGCCTGTC
CCACGCGCCAAGATTCACTCCCTGGGCGACCCTATGAGTGTCCTTACTCCTCTTTTGCTGAGAGGCTTGA
CAGGGAGCGCTCGGAGGCTCCCAGTGCCTCGCGCAAAGATCCATTCTCTCGGAGATCCCATGTCCGTCCT
CACTCCTCTGCTGCTGCGCGGGCTTACAGGTTCCGCTCGCCGCCTGCCTGTTCCTCGGGCAAAGATACAC
AGTCTGGGCGATCCTCACCGGCGCTATCTCATGGGCGGTG
