>Addgene plasmid #31474 | GW1-Mito-pHRed | addgene partial sequence | sequence record 117533 | SV40pA-R 5'-GAAATTTGTGATGCTATTGC-3'
AGTTAACAACAACAATTGCATTCATTTTATGTTTCAGGTTCAGGGGGAGGTGTGGGAGGTTTTTTAAAGC
AAGTAAAACCTCTACAAATGTGGTATGGCTGATTATGATCAATGAATTCGTCGACTCAGCTAGCTCAACC
CAGCAGAGAGTGGCGGGCGATAGAGATTTCACACTGCTCAACGCTGGTGTAGTCGCGGTTGTGAGAGGTA
ACATCCAGCTTGCGGTCGATTTCGTGGCGGCCAGGCATGCGAACAGGCTTTTTAGCCTTGTAAGTGCTCT
TGAACTCGCACAGGTAGTGACCGCCGCCTTCCAGTTTCAGGGCCATATAATCGTTACCAATCAGCATACC
GTCGCGGGCAAACAGGCGTTCGGTGCTGGGCTCCCAGCCTTGGGTTTTCTTCTGCATAACTGGGCCGTTA
GGTGGGAAGTTCTCGCCGGAAATCTTAACGTTGTAGATGAAGCAGTTACCCTGGATGGAGCTGTCGTTGG
AAACGGTACAAACTGCGCCGTCCTCGAAGTTCATAGAGCGCTCCCAGGTGTAGCCCTCTGGGAAGCTCTG
CTTAAAGTAGTCAGGGATGTCCTCGGGGTATTTGGTGAAAGGGATGGAGCCGTATTGGAGCTGAGGGGAC
AGGATATCCCAGGCGAAAGGCAGTGGGCCGCCTTTGGTAACGGTCAGCTTAACGGTCTGCTCGCCCTCGT
AAGGCTTGCCCTTGCCGTCACCTTCAACCTCGAAGTAGTGGCCGTTAACGGTGCCAGACATATAAACTTT
ATAGGTCATTTGCTTTGCGATAACGGAAACCATACCACCGCTTGCGCCGCCGCTTGCACCGCCCATGAGA
TAGCGCCGG
